>Addgene plasmid #144201 | TFORF1924 | addgene full sequence | sequence record 404096 | Addgene NGS Result
TTAATGTAGTCTTATGCAATACTCTTGTAGTCTTGCAACATGGTAACGATGAGTTAGCAACATGCCTTAC
AAGGAGAGAAAAAGCACCGTGCATGCCGATTGGTGGAAGTAAGGTGGTACGATCGTGCCTTATTAGGAAG
GCAACAGACGGGTCTGACATGGATTGGACGAACCACTGAATTGCCGCATTGCAGAGATATTGTATTTAAG
TGCCTAGCTCGATACATAAACGGGTCTCTCTGGTTAGACCAGATCTGAGCCTGGGAGCTCTCTGGCTAAC
TAGGGAACCCACTGCTTAAGCCTCAATAAAGCTTGCCTTGAGTGCTTCAAGTAGTGTGTGCCCGTCTGTT
GTGTGACTCTGGTAACTAGAGATCCCTCAGACCCTTTTAGTCAGTGTGGAAAATCTCTAGCAGTGGCGCC
CGAACAGGGACTTGAAAGCGAAAGGGAAACCAGAGGAGCTCTCTCGACGCAGGACTCGGCTTGCTGAAGC
GCGCACGGCAAGAGGCGAGGGGCGGCGACTGGTGAGTACGCCAAAAATTTTGACTAGCGGAGGCTAGAAG
GAGAGAGATGGGTGCGAGAGCGTCAGTATTAAGCGGGGGAGAATTAGATCGCGATGGGAAAAAATTCGGT
TAAGGCCAGGGGGAAAGAAAAAATATAAATTAAAACATATAGTATGGGCAAGCAGGGAGCTAGAACGATT
CGCAGTTAATCCTGGCCTGTTAGAAACATCAGAAGGCTGTAGACAAATACTGGGACAGCTACAACCATCC
CTTCAGACAGGATCAGAAGAACTTAGATCATTATATAATACAGTAGCAACCCTCTATTGTGTGCATCAAA
GGATAGAGATAAAAGACACCAAGGAAGCTTTAGACAAGATAGAGGAAGAGCAAAACAAAAGTAAGACCAC
CGCACAGCAAGCGGCCGCTGATCTTCAGACCTGGAGGAGGAGATATGAGGGACAATTGGAGAAGTGAATT
ATATAAATATAAAGTAGTAAAAATTGAACCATTAGGAGTAGCACCCACCAAGGCAAAGAGAAGAGTGGTG
CAGAGAGAAAAAAGAGCAGTGGGAATAGGAGCTTTGTTCCTTGGGTTCTTGGGAGCAGCAGGAAGCACTA
TGGGCGCAGCGTCAATGACGCTGACGGTACAGGCCAGACAATTATTGTCTGGTATAGTGCAGCAGCAGAA
CAATTTGCTGAGGGCTATTGAGGCGCAACAGCATCTGTTGCAACTCACAGTCTGGGGCATCAAGCAGCTC
CAGGCAAGAATCCTGGCTGTGGAAAGATACCTAAAGGATCAACAGCTCCTGGGGATTTGGGGTTGCTCTG
GAAAACTCATTTGCACCACTGCTGTGCCTTGGAATGCTAGTTGGAGTAATAAATCTCTGGAACAGATTTG
GAATCACACGACCTGGATGGAGTGGGACAGAGAAATTAACAATTACACAAGCTTAATACACTCCTTAATT
GAAGAATCGCAAAACCAGCAAGAAAAGAATGAACAAGAATTATTGGAATTAGATAAATGGGCAAGTTTGT
GGAATTGGTTTAACATAACAAATTGGCTGTGGTATATAAAATTATTCATAATGATAGTAGGAGGCTTGGT
AGGTTTAAGAATAGTTTTTGCTGTACTTTCTATAGTGAATAGAGTTAGGCAGGGATATTCACCATTATCG
TTTCAGACCCACCTCCCAACCCCGAGGGGACCCATGCATTGCATCTCAATTAGTCAGCAACCAGGTGTGG
AAAGTCCCCAGGCTCCCCAGCAGGCAGAAGTATGCAAAGCATGCGTCTCAATTAGTCAGCAACCATAGTC
CCGCCCCTAACTCCGCCCATCCCGCCCCTAACTCCGCCCAGTTCCGCCCATTCTCCGCCCCATGGCTGAC
TAATTTTTTTTATTTATGCAGAGGCCGAGGCCGCCTCGGCCTCTGAGCTATTCCAGAAGTAGTGAGGAGG
CTTTTTTGGAGGCCTAGGCTTTTGCAAAAAGCTTTCTAGAGGTACCACCGGAGCTTACCATGACCGAGTA
CAAGCCCACGGTGCGCCTCGCCACCCGCGACGACGTCCCCAGGGCCGTACGCACCCTCGCCGCCGCGTTC
GCCGACTACCCCGCCACGCGCCACACCGTCGATCCGGACCGCCACATCGAGCGGGTCACCGAGCTGCAAG
AACTCTTCCTCACGCGCGTCGGGCTCGACATCGGCAAGGTGTGGGTCGCGGACGACGGCGCCGCCGTGGC
GGTCTGGACCACGCCGGAGAGCGTCGAAGCGGGGGCGGTGTTCGCCGAGATCGGCCCGCGCATGGCCGAG
TTGAGCGGTTCCCGGCTGGCCGCGCAGCAACAGATGGAAGGCCTCCTGGCGCCGCACCGGCCCAAGGAGC
CCGCGTGGTTCCTGGCCACCGTCGGCGTCTCGCCCGACCACCAGGGCAAGGGTCTGGGCAGCGCCGTCGT
GCTCCCCGGAGTGGAGGCGGCCGAGCGCGCCGGGGTGCCCGCCTTCCTGGAGACCTCCGCGCCCCGCAAC
CTCCCCTTCTACGAGCGGCTCGGCTTCACCGTCACCGCCGACGTCGAGGTGCCCGAAGGACCGCGCACCT
GGTGCATGACCCGCAAGCCCGGTGCCAGTTAACGAATTCTAGATCTTGAGACAAATGGCAGTATTCATCC
ACAATTTTAAAAGAAAAGGGGGGATTGGGGGGTACAGTGCAGGGGAAAGAATAGTAGACATAATAGCAAC
AGACATACAAACTAAAGAATTACAAAAACAAATTACAAAAATTCAAAATTTTCGGGTTTATTACAGGGAC
AGCAGAGATCCACTTTGGCGCCGGCTCGAGGCCTGCAGGTGCAAAGATGGATAAAGTTTTAAACAGAGAG
GAATCTTTGCAGCTAATGGACCTTCTAGGTCTTGAAAGGAGTGGGAATTGGCTCCGGTGCCCGTCAGTGG
GCAGAGCGCACATCGCCCACAGTCCCCGAGAAGTTGGGGGGAGGGGTCGGCAATTGAACCGGTGCCTAGA
GAAGGTGGCGCGGGGTAAACTGGGAAAGTGATGTCGTGTACTGGCTCCGCCTTTTTCCCGAGGGTGGGGG
AGAACCGTATATAAGTGCAGTAGTCGCCGTGAACGTTCTTTTTCGCAACGGGTTTGCCGCCAGAACACAG
GTAAGTGCCGTGTGTGGTTCCCGCGGGCCTGGCCTCTTTACGGGTTATGGCCCTTGCGTGCCTTGAATTA
CTTCCACCTGGCTGCAGTACGTGATTCTTGATCCCGAGCTTCGGGTTGGAAGTGGGTGGGAGAGTTCGAG
GCCTTGCGCTTAAGGAGCCCCTTCGCCTCGTGCTTGAGTTGAGGCCTGGCCTGGGCGCTGGGGCCGCCGC
GTGCGAATCTGGTGGCACCTTCGCGCCTGTCTCGCTGCTTTCGATAAGTCTCTAGCCATTTAAAATTTTT
GATGACCTGCTGCGACGCTTTTTTTCTGGCAAGATAGTCTTGTAAATGCGGGCCAAGATCTGCACACTGG
TATTTCGGTTTTTGGGGCCGCGGGCGGCGACGGGGCCCGTGCGTCCCAGCGCACATGTTCGGCGAGGCGG
GGCCTGCGAGCGCGGCCACCGAGAATCGGACGGGGGTAGTCTCAAGCTGGCCGGCCTGCTCTGGTGCCTG
GCCTCGCGCCGCCGTGTATCGCCCCGCCCTGGGCGGCAAGGCTGGCCCGGTCGGCACCAGTTGCGTGAGC
GGAAAGATGGCCGCTTCCCGGCCCTGCTGCAGGGAGCTCAAAATGGAGGACGCGGCGCTCGGGAGAGCGG
GCGGGTGAGTCACCCACACAAAGGAAAAGGGCCTTTCCGTCCTCAGCCGTCGCTTCATGTGACTCCACGG
AGTACCGGGCGCCGTCCAGGCACCTCGATTAGTTCTCGAGCTTTTGGAGTACGTCGTCTTTAGGTTGGGG
GGAGGGGTTTTATGCGATGGAGTTTCCCCACACTGAGTGGGTGGAGACTGAAGTTAGGCCAGCTTGGCAC
TTGATGTAATTCTCCTTGGAATTTGCCCTTTTTGAGTTTGGATCTTGGTTCATTCTCAAGCCTCAGACAG
TGGTTCAAAGTTTTTTTCTTCCATTTCAGGTGTCGTGAGGCTAGCACCGCCACCATGGAGGGATTACTGC
ATTACATCAACCCTGCACACGCCATTTCTCTCCTAAGTGCCCTGAATGAGGAGCGTCTCAAAGGACAGCT
GTGTGATGTGCTGCTGATTGTTGGAGACCAAAAGTTCCGAGCTCATAAAAACGTCTTGGCTGCCAGCAGC
GAATACTTTCAGAGTTTATTCACAAATAAGGAAAATGAGTCACAAACTGTATTTCAGCTTGACTTCTGTG
AGCCAGATGCTTTTGATAATGTTTTAAACTACATTTATTCTTCCTCTCTATTTGTTGAGAAGAGCAGCCT
TGCTGCTGTGCAAGAACTTGGCTATAGTCTTGGGATTTCCTTTCTGACTAACATCGTTTCTAAAACACCT
CAAGCCCCCTTTCCAACGTGTCCTAATAGAAAAAAAGTGTTTGTAGAAGATGATGAAAACAGTTCTCAAA
AGAGAAGTGTCATTGTTTGTCAAAGTAGAAACGAAGCGCAAGGAAAAACTGTTAGTCAAAATCAACCCGA
TGTAAGCCATACTTCCCGGCCCTCTCCTAGCATTGCAGTCAAGGCCAATACCAATAAGCCACATGTCCCA
AAACCAATAGAACCACTTCATAATTTGTCATTAACTGAAAAGAGTTGGCCGAAAGATAGTTCTGTGGTAT
ATGCAAAGTCTCTTGAGCATTCTGGATCTTTGGATGATCCTAATAGAATCAGTTTGGTGAAAAGAAATGC
AGTGTTGCCTTCAAAGCCTCTGCAAGACAGAGAAGCTATGGATGATAAACCAGGTGTGAGTGGTCAGCTT
CCAAAAGGAAAAGCTCTAGAGCTGGCTTTGAAGAGACCACGGCCACCTGTTTTGTCTGTTTGTAGCTCAT
CAGAGACTCCCTATCTATTAAAAGAAACTAACAAAGGAAATGGTCAAGGTGAAGATAGAAACTTGTTGTA
CTATTCAAAGTTAGGCTTAGTGATCCCATCCAGTGGATCTGGTTCTGGAAACCAAAGCATTGACAGGAGT
GGCCCACTTGTTAAGAGTCTCCTCAGACGGTCATTGTCGATGGATAGCCAGGTTCCTGTCTATTCACCTT
CCATAGATTTGAAATCTTCCCAGGGATCATCTTCGGTGTCCAGTGATGCACCAGGGAATGTGTTGTGTGC
TTTATCTCAGAAGTCATCTTTAAAAGATTGTAGTGAAAAAACAGCCCTAGATGACAGGCCTCAAGTGCTA
CAACCGCATCGCCTCAGGTCCTTTAGTGCTTCTCAGTCAACAGACAGGGAGGGAGCTTCCCCTGTGACTG
AGGTGCGCATAAAGACTGAGCCCAGCAGCCCGCTGTCGGACCCCTCGGACATCATCCGCGTCACTGTGGG
AGATGCGGCAACAACAGCAGCTGCCTCATCTTCGTCGGTCACAAGAGACCTGTCTCTGAAAACAGAAGAT
GACCAAAAAGACATGAGCAGACTCCCAGCAAAAAGGAGGTTCCAAGCGGACCGAAGATTGCCGTTTAAGA
AGTTAAAGGTGAATGAGCACGGGTCTCCTGTGTCAGAAGATAATTTTGAGGAAGGCTCAAGCCCTACTCT
CCTTGATGCAGATTTTCCAGATTCTGATTTGAATAAAGACGAATTTGGTGAGTTGGAGGGGACGAGACCA
AACAAAAAATTTAAATGCAAACATTGCCTTAAGATCTTTAGATCAACAGCAGGTCTTCACCGTCATGTTA
ACATGTACCATAACCCAGAAAAGCCCTACGCTTGTGACATCTGTCACAAGAGGTTTCACACCAACTTCAA
AGTGTGGACACACTGTCAGACCCAACACGGCATAGTGAAGAACCCATCACCAGCCTCTAGTTCACATGCT
GTTTTGGATGAAAAATTCCAAAGAAAGCTGATTGACATAGTGAGAGAGAGAGAAATTAAGAAGGCCCTGA
TCATTAAGTTAAGGCGCGGCAAGCCTGGTTTTCAGGGACAGAGTAGCTCCCAAGCACAGCAAGTCATCAA
GAGGAACTTGAGATCTCGAGCCAAAGGAGCTTACATTTGTACTTACTGCGGAAAAGCGTACCGCTTTCTC
TCTCAATTTAAGCAGCATATAAAAATGCATCCAGGAGAAAAACCCCTTGGAGTAAATAAAGTTGCTAAAC
CAAAAGAGCATGCTCCTCTTGCAAGTCCAGTAGAAAACAAGGAGGTTTACCAGTGCCGCCTCTGTAATGC
TAAGCTCTCTTCTCTCCTAGAGCAAGGAAGCCACGAGCGGCTGTGCCGGAACGCGGCCGTCTGCCCTTAC
TGCAGCCTCAGGTTTTTCTCGCCCGAGCTGAAGCAAGAACACGAGAGCAAGTGTGAGTATAAGAAGCTGA
CCTGCCTCGAGTGCATGCGCACCTTCAAGTCCTCTTTCAGCATCTGGCGGCACCAGGTTGAAGTCCATAA
TCAGAACAACATGGCACCCACCGAAAACTTTTCTTTGCCCGTTTTGGACCACAATGGTGATGTGACTGGT
TCTTCAAGGCCCCAATCCCAGCCTGAGCCCAACAAAGTAAACCACATCGTCACCACAAAAGACGACAACG
TGTTCAGTGATTCTTCAGAACAAGTTAACTTCGACTCGGAAGATTCCTCTTGTCTTCCCGAAGACCTTAG
TCTTTCCAAGCAACTGAAAATCCAAGTCAAAGAGGAGCCTGTGGAGGAGGCTGAAGAAGAGGCACCCGAG
GCCAGCACAGCCCCCAAAGAAGCGGGTCCTAGCAAAGAAGCCAGCCTGTGGCCCTGCGAGAAGTGTGGGA
AGATGTTCACGGTGCATAAGCAGCTGGAGCGTCACCAGGAGCTTCTGTGCTCTGTGAAACCATTTATTTG
TCACGTGTGCAACAAAGCTTTTCGCACTAATTTTCGACTCTGGAGTCACTTCCAATCGCACATGTCTCAG
GCTTCAGAGGAATCGGCACATAAGGAATCTGAGGTGTGCCCTGTTCCCACAAACTCTCCCTCTCCACCAC
CTCTGCCACCGCCACCACCACTGCCCAAGATCCAGCCTCTGGAGCCTGACAGCCCCACAGGCCTGTCCGA
AAACCCAACTCCAGCCACAGAAAAACTGTTTGTGCCCCAAGAATCAGACACCCTTTTTTACCATGCCCCA
CCCCTTTCAGCAATCACATTTAAAAGACAGTTTATGTGTAAACTTTGCCACAGGACATTCAAGACTGCAT
TTAGTCTTTGGAGTCACGAACAAACACACAATTAGTAATGAACTAGTCCGTAACTTGAAAGTATTTCGAT
TTCTTGGCTTTATATATCTTGTGGAAAGGACGAGTCGAACCGTCGAAAGGCGAGGATACGCGTTAAGTCG
ACAATCAACCTCTGGATTACAAAATTTGTGAAAGATTGACTGGTATTCTTAACTATGTTGCTCCTTTTAC
GCTATGTGGATACGCTGCTTTAATGCCTTTGTATCATGCTATTGCTTCCCGTATGGCTTTCATTTTCTCC
TCCTTGTATAAATCCTGGTTGCTGTCTCTTTATGAGGAGTTGTGGCCCGTTGTCAGGCAACGTGGCGTGG
TGTGCACTGTGTTTGCTGACGCAACCCCCACTGGTTGGGGCATTGCCACCACCTGTCAGCTCCTTTCCGG
GACTTTCGCTTTCCCCCTCCCTATTGCCACGGCGGAACTCATCGCCGCCTGCCTTGCCCGCTGCTGGACA
GGGGCTCGGCTGTTGGGCACTGACAATTCCGTGGTGTTGTCGGGGAAATCATCGTCCTTTCCTTGGCTGC
TCGCCTGTGTTGCCACCTGGATTCTGCGCGGGACGTCCTTCTGCTACGTCCCTTCGGCCCTCAATCCAGC
GGACCTTCCTTCCCGCGGCCTGCTGCCGGCTCTGCGGCCTCTTCCGCGTCTTCGCCTTCGCCCTCAGACG
AGTCGGATCTCCCTTTGGGCCGCCTCCCCGCGTCGACTTTAAGACCAATGACTTACAAGGCAGCTGTAGA
TCTTAGCCACTTTTTAAAAGAAAAGGGGGGACTGGAAGGGCTAATTCACTCCCAACGAAGACAAGATCTG
CTTTTTGCTTGTACTGGGTCTCTCTGGTTAGACCAGATCTGAGCCTGGGAGCTCTCTGGCTAACTAGGGA
ACCCACTGCTTAAGCCTCAATAAAGCTTGCCTTGAGTGCTTCAAGTAGTGTGTGCCCGTCTGTTGTGTGA
CTCTGGTAACTAGAGATCCCTCAGACCCTTTTAGTCAGTGTGGAAAATCTCTAGCAGTACGTATAGTAGT
TCATGTCATCTTATTATTCAGTATTTATAACTTGCAAAGAAATGAATATCAGAGAGTGAGAGGAACTTGT
TTATTGCAGCTTATAATGGTTACAAATAAAGCAATAGCATCACAAATTTCACAAATAAAGCATTTTTTTC
ACTGCATTCTAGTTGTGGTTTGTCCAAACTCATCAATGTATCTTATCATGTCTGGCTCTAGCTATCCCGC
CCCTAACTCCGCCCATCCCGCCCCTAACTCCGCCCAGTTCCGCCCATTCTCCGCCCCATGGCTGACTAAT
TTTTTTTATTTATGCAGAGGCCGAGGCCGCCTCGGCCTCTGAGCTATTCCAGAAGTAGTGAGGAGGCTTT
TTTGGAGGCCTAGGGACGTACCCAATTCGCCCTATAGTGAGTCGTATTACGCGCGCTCACTGGCCGTCGT
TTTACAACGTCGTGACTGGGAAAACCCTGGCGTTACCCAACTTAATCGCCTTGCAGCACATCCCCCTTTC
GCCAGCTGGCGTAATAGCGAAGAGGCCCGCACCGATCGCCCTTCCCAACAGTTGCGCAGCCTGAATGGCG
AATGGG
[124 nt withheld, positions 8897-9020]
C
[91 nt withheld, positions 9022-9112]
A
[49 nt withheld, positions 9114-9162]
CCTTTGACGTTGGAGTCCACGTTCTTT
[37 nt withheld, positions 9190-9226]
ACCCTATCTCGGTCTATTCTTTTGATTTATAAGGGATTTTGCCGATTTCGGCCTATTGGTTAAAAAATGA
GCTGATTTAACAAAAATTTAACGCGAATTTTAACAAAATATTAACGCTTACAATTTAGGTGGCACTTTTC
GGGGAAATGTGCGCGGAACCCCTATTTGTTTATTTTTCTAAATACATTCAAATATGTATCCGCTCATGAG
ACAATAACCCTGATAAATGCTTCAATAATATTGAAAAAGGAAGAGTATGAGTATTCAACATTTCCGTGTC
GCCCTTATTCCCTTTTTTGCGGCATTTTGCCTTCCTGTTTTTGCTCACCCAGAAACGCTGGTGAAAGTAA
AAGATGCTGAAGATCAGTTGGGTGCACGAGTGGGTTACATCGAACTGGATCTCAACAGCGGTAAGATCCT
TGAGAGTTTTCGCCCCGAAGAACGTTTTCCAATGATGAGCACTTTTAAAGTTCTGCTATGTGGCGCGGTA
TTATCCCGTATTGACGCCGGGCAAGAGCAACTCGGTCGCCGCATACACTATTCTCAGAATGACTTGGTTG
AGTACTCACCAGTCACAGAAAAGCATCTTACGGATGGCATGACAGTAAGAGAATTATGCAGTGCTGCCAT
AACCATGAGTGATAACACTGCGGCCAACTTACTTCTGACAACGATCGGAGGACCGAAGGAGCTAACCGCT
TTTTTGCACAACATGGGGGATCATGTAACTCGCCTTGATCGTTGGGAACCGGAGCTGAATGAAGCCATAC
CAAACGACGAGCGTGACACCACGATGCCTGTAGCAATGGCAACAACGTTGCGCAAACTATTAACTGGCGA
ACTACTTACTCTAGCTTCCCGGCAACAATTAATAGACTGGATGGAGGCGGATAAAGTTGCAGGACCACTT
CTGCGCTCGGCCCTTCCGGCTGGCTGGTTTATTGCTGATAAATCTGGAGCCGGTGAGCGTGGGTCTCGCG
GTATCATTGCAGCACTGGGGCCAGATGGTAAGCCCTCCCGTATCGTAGTTATCTACACGACGGGGAGTCA
GGCAACTATGGATGAACGAAATAGACAGATCGCTGAGATAGGTGCCTCACTGATTAAGCATTGGTAACTG
TCAGACCAAGTTTACTCATATATACTTTAGATTGATTTAAAACTTCATTTTTAATTTAAAAGGATCTAGG
TGAAGATCCTTTTTGATAATCTCATGACCAAAATCCCTTAACGTGAGTTTTCGTTCCACTGAGCGTCAGA
CCCCGTAGAAAAGATCAAAGGATCTTCTTGAGATCCTTTTTTTCTGCGCGTAATCTGCTGCTTGCAAACA
AAAAAACCACCGCTACCAGCGGTGGTTTGTTTGCCGGATCAAGAGCTACCAACTCTTTTTCCGAAGGTAA
CTGGCTTCAGCAGAGCGCAGATACCAAATACTGTTCTTCTAGTGTAGCCGTAGTTAGGCCACCACTTCAA
GAACTCTGTAGCACCGCCTACATACCTCGCTCTGCTAATCCTGTTACCAGTGGCTGCTGCCAGTGGCGAT
AAGTCGTGTCTTACCGGGTTGGACTCAAGACGATAGTTACCGGATAAGGCGCAGCGGTCGGGCTGAACGG
GGGGTTCGTGCACACAGCCCAGCTTGGAGCGAACGACCTACACCGAACTGAGATACCTACAGCGTGAGCT
ATGAGAAAGCGCCACGCTTCCCGAAGGGAGAAAGGCGGACAGGTATCCGGTAAGCGGCAGGGTCGGAACA
GGAGAGCGCACGAGGGAGCTTCCAGGGGGAAACGCCTGGTATCTTTATAGTCCTGTCGGGTTTCGCCACC
TCTGACTTGAGCGTCGATTTTTGTGATGCTCGTCAGGGGGGCGGAGCCTATGGAAAAACGCCAGCAACGC
GGCCTTTTTACGGTTCCTGGCCTTTTGCTGGCCTTTTGCTCACATGTTCTTTCCTGCGTTATCCCCTGAT
TCTGTGGATAACCGTATTACCGCCTTTGAGTGAGCTGATACCGCTCGCCGCAGCCGAACGACCGAGCGCA
GCGAGTCAGTGAGCGAGGAAGCGGAAGAGCGCCCAATACGCAAACCGCCTCTCCCCGCGCGTTGGCCGAT
TCATTAATGCAGCTGGCACGACAGGTTTCCCGACTGGAAAGCGGGCAGTGAGCGCAACGCAATTAATGTG
AGTTAGCTCACTCATTAGGCACCCCAGGCTTTACACTTTATGCTTCCGGCTCGTATGTTGTGTGGAATTG
TGAGCGGATAACAATTTCACACAGGAAACAGCTATGACCATGATTACGCCAAGCGCGCAATTAACCCTCA
CTAAAGGGAACAAAAGCTGGAGCTGCAAGC
Features (pLannotate 1.2.2; 31 found; start..end, strand, type, name):
      5..231     +  promoter       RSV promoter: Rous sarcoma virus enhancer/promoter
    232..412     +  LTR            5' LTR (truncated): truncated 5' long terminal repeat (LTR) from HIV-1
    459..584     +  misc_feature   HIV-1 Ψ: packaging signal of human immunodeficiency virus type 1
    568..931     +  CDS            HIV-1 gag (fragment): gag protein from human immunodeficiency virus 1; gag
   1077..1310    +  misc_feature   RRE: The Rev response element (RRE) of HIV-1 allows for Rev-dependent mRNA export from the nucleus to the cytoplasm.
   1687..1713    +  CDS            Rev (fragment): human immunodeficiency virus 1 (HIV-1) Rev protein; rev; enhances nuclear export of unspliced and incompletely spliced viral mRNAs
   1720..1743    +  promoter       SV40 promoter (fragment): SV40 early promoter
   1744..1815    +  promoter       SV40 promoter (fragment): SV40 enhancer and early promoter
   1839..1974    +  rep_origin     SV40 ori: SV40 origin of replication
   2020..2616    +  CDS            PuroR (fragment): puromycin N-acetyltransferase; pac from Streptomyces; confers resistance to puromycin
   2665..2782    +  misc_feature   cPPT/CTS: central polypurine tract and central termination sequence of HIV-1
   2847..2913    +  CDS            small t antigen (fragment): SV40 (simian virus 40) small t antigen
   2920..4098    +  promoter       EF-1α promoter: strong constitutive promoter for human elongation factor EF-1α
   4115..7312    +  CDS            ZBTB21: ZBT21_HUMAN - Also known as KIAA1227, ZNF295. Experimental evidence at protein level: Swiss-Prot protein existence level 1. Acts as a transcription repressor. From Homo sapiens (Human).
   7328..7381    +  promoter       U6 promoter (fragment): RNA polymerase III promoter for human U6 snRNA
   7423..8011    +  misc_feature   WPRE: woodchuck hepatitis virus posttranscriptional regulatory element
   8062..8081    +  misc_feature   cPPT/CTS (fragment): central polypurine tract and central termination sequence of HIV-1
   8083..8316    +  LTR            3' LTR (ΔU3): self-inactivating 3' long terminal repeat (LTR) from HIV-1
   8394..8515    +  polyA_signal   SV40 poly(A) signal: SV40 polyadenylation signal
   8555..8690    +  rep_origin     SV40 ori: SV40 origin of replication
   8711..8729    -  promoter       T7 promoter: promoter for bacteriophage T7 RNA polymerase
   8737..8892    +  CDS            lacZα (fragment): LacZα fragment of β-galactosidase; lacZ fragment
   8897..9325    +  rep_origin     f1 ori (sequence partly withheld): f1 bacteriophage origin of replication; arrow indicates direction of (+) strand synthesis
   9378..9482    +  promoter       AmpR promoter: bla
   9483..10343   +  CDS            AmpR: β-lactamase; bla; confers resistance to ampicillin, carbenicillin, and related antibiotics
  10514..11102   +  rep_origin     ori: high-copy-number ColE1/pMB1/pBR322/pUC origin of replication
  11285..11377   +  CDS            lacI (fragment): lac repressor; lacI; The lac repressor binds to the lac operator to inhibit transcription in E. coli. This inhibition can be relieved by adding lactose or isopropyl-β-D-thiogalactopyranoside (IPTG).
  11390..11411   +  protein_bind   CAP binding site: CAP binding activates transcription in the presence of cAMP. E. coli catabolite activator protein
  11426..11456   +  promoter       lac promoter: promoter for the E. coli lac operon
  11460..11482   +  protein_bind   lac operator (fragment): The lac repressor binds to the lac operator to inhibit transcription in E. coli. This inhibition can be relieved by adding lactose or isopropyl-β-D-thiogalactopyranoside (IPTG). lac repressor encoded by lacI
  11525..11543   +  promoter       T3 promoter: promoter for bacteriophage T3 RNA polymerase
