[The description below was written by a language model from this plasmid's Addgene catalogue record and pLannotate feature annotations shown in this document.]
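Description:
TFORF1924 is a lentiviral mammalian expression plasmid built on the pLX_TRC317 backbone. It belongs to a barcoded transcription factor ORF collection designed for overexpression screens. It carries the human ZBTB21 (also known as ZNF295) open reading frame, a zinc finger and BTB domain protein annotated as a transcriptional repressor. The synthesized ORF sits directly downstream of the strong constitutive EF-1α promoter. According to the record, each plasmid in the collection has a unique 24-bp barcode so that the transcription factor can be identified in pooled screens. The barcode is not annotated in the feature table, so its position cannot be stated. A WPRE follows the ORF to enhance transcript stability and expression. A short U6 promoter fragment between the ORF and the WPRE is probably a residual backbone sequence rather than a functional Pol III unit.

The viral architecture is that of a third-generation, self-inactivating vector. An RSV promoter drives a truncated HIV-1 5' LTR, followed by the Ψ packaging signal with a partial gag sequence, the RRE for Rev-dependent nuclear export and a cPPT/CTS. The 3' LTR carries the ΔU3 deletion and is followed by an SV40 polyadenylation signal. Upstream of the EF-1α cassette, an SV40 early promoter/origin drives puromycin N-acetyltransferase, which allows selection of transduced mammalian cells.

In bacteria the plasmid is maintained through a high-copy ColE1/pUC origin and ampicillin resistance. It also contains an f1 origin and remnant lac, T7 and T3 elements from the cloning backbone. The depositor warns that the plasmid can recombine during propagation, as is common for LTR-containing plasmids. The full sequenced record is 11,566 nt, consistent with the stated backbone and insert sizes.
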