Addgene plasmid #144201: TFORF1924
Purpose: Lentiviral vector for overexpressing transcription factor ORFs with unique 24-bp barcodes. Barcodes facilitate identification of transcription factors in pooled screens.
Depositing lab: Feng Zhang. Depositing organization: Broad Institute. Publication: A transcription factor atlas of directed differentiation. Joung J, Ma S, Tay T, Geiger-Schuller KR, Kirchgatterer PC, Verdine VK, Guo B, Arias-Garcia MA, Allen WE, Singh A, Kuksenko O, Abudayyeh OO, Gootenberg JS, Fu Z, Macrae RK, Buenrostro JD, Regev A, Zhang F. Cell. 2023 Jan 5;186(1):209-229.e26. doi: 10.1016/j.cell.2022.11.026. PubMed 36608654.
Backbone
  Vector backbone: pLX_TRC317
  Backbone manufacturer: Broad Institute Genetic Perturbation Platform
  Backbone size w/o insert (bp): 8264
  Vector type: Mammalian Expression, Lentiviral
  Selectable markers: Puromycin
Growth in bacteria
  Bacterial resistance: Ampicillin, 100 μg/mL
  Growth temperature: 37°C
  Growth strain: NEB Stable
  Copy number: High Copy
Gene/Insert
  Gene/Insert name: ZBTB21
  Species: H. sapiens (human)
  Insert size (bp): 3302
  Entrez Gene: ZBTB21 (a.k.a. ZNF295)
  Promoter: EF1a
  Cloning method: Unknown
  Sequencing primers: 5′ GGGTGGAGACTGAAGTTAGGCCAG; 3′ CACATAGCGTAAAAGGAGCAACATAG
Terms and licenses: Academic/Nonprofit Terms; Industry Terms: Not Available to Industry
Depositor comments: NM_001320731,NM_001098402,NM_020727,XM_011529590,XM_005261121,XM_017028361,XM_017028360,XM_011529588,ENST00000310826,ENST00000398499,ENST00000398511 . The transcription factor ORF portion of this plasmid was synthesized by Genewiz. Please test multiple small colonies in case of plasmid recombination. To make this collection available in a timely manner, a portion of this collection was not fully sequenced by Addgene. If an Addgene verified full plasmid sequence is not available, please contact us prior to placing an order to request the full sequence.
How to cite: TFORF1924 was a gift from Feng Zhang (Addgene plasmid # 144201 ; http://n2t.net/addgene:144201 ; RRID:Addgene_144201)
