>Addgene plasmid #144201 | TFORF1924 | depositor partial sequence | sequence record 284718 | Insert
ACCGCCACCATGGAGGGATTACTGCATTACATCAACCCTGCACACGCCATTTCTCTCCTAAGTGCCCTGA
ATGAGGAGCGTCTCAAAGGACAGCTGTGTGATGTGCTGCTGATTGTTGGAGACCAAAAGTTCCGAGCTCA
TAAAAACGTCTTGGCTGCCAGCAGCGAATACTTTCAGAGTTTATTCACAAATAAGGAAAATGAGTCACAA
ACTGTATTTCAGCTTGACTTCTGTGAGCCAGATGCTTTTGATAATGTTTTAAACTACATTTATTCTTCCT
CTCTATTTGTTGAGAAGAGCAGCCTTGCTGCTGTGCAAGAACTTGGCTATAGTCTTGGGATTTCCTTTCT
GACTAACATCGTTTCTAAAACACCTCAAGCCCCCTTTCCAACGTGTCCTAATAGAAAAAAAGTGTTTGTA
GAAGATGATGAAAACAGTTCTCAAAAGAGAAGTGTCATTGTTTGTCAAAGTAGAAACGAAGCGCAAGGAA
AAACTGTTAGTCAAAATCAACCCGATGTAAGCCATACTTCCCGGCCCTCTCCTAGCATTGCAGTCAAGGC
CAATACCAATAAGCCACATGTCCCAAAACCAATAGAACCACTTCATAATTTGTCATTAACTGAAAAGAGT
TGGCCGAAAGATAGTTCTGTGGTATATGCAAAGTCTCTTGAGCATTCTGGATCTTTGGATGATCCTAATA
GAATCAGTTTGGTGAAAAGAAATGCAGTGTTGCCTTCAAAGCCTCTGCAAGACAGAGAAGCTATGGATGA
TAAACCAGGTGTGAGTGGTCAGCTTCCAAAAGGAAAAGCTCTAGAGCTGGCTTTGAAGAGACCACGGCCA
CCTGTTTTGTCTGTTTGTAGCTCATCAGAGACTCCCTATCTATTAAAAGAAACTAACAAAGGAAATGGTC
AAGGTGAAGATAGAAACTTGTTGTACTATTCAAAGTTAGGCTTAGTGATCCCATCCAGTGGATCTGGTTC
TGGAAACCAAAGCATTGACAGGAGTGGCCCACTTGTTAAGAGTCTCCTCAGACGGTCATTGTCGATGGAT
AGCCAGGTTCCTGTCTATTCACCTTCCATAGATTTGAAATCTTCCCAGGGATCATCTTCGGTGTCCAGTG
ATGCACCAGGGAATGTGTTGTGTGCTTTATCTCAGAAGTCATCTTTAAAAGATTGTAGTGAAAAAACAGC
CCTAGATGACAGGCCTCAAGTGCTACAACCGCATCGCCTCAGGTCCTTTAGTGCTTCTCAGTCAACAGAC
AGGGAGGGAGCTTCCCCTGTGACTGAGGTGCGCATAAAGACTGAGCCCAGCAGCCCGCTGTCGGACCCCT
CGGACATCATCCGCGTCACTGTGGGAGATGCGGCAACAACAGCAGCTGCCTCATCTTCGTCGGTCACAAG
AGACCTGTCTCTGAAAACAGAAGATGACCAAAAAGACATGAGCAGACTCCCAGCAAAAAGGAGGTTCCAA
GCGGACCGAAGATTGCCGTTTAAGAAGTTAAAGGTGAATGAGCACGGGTCTCCTGTGTCAGAAGATAATT
TTGAGGAAGGCTCAAGCCCTACTCTCCTTGATGCAGATTTTCCAGATTCTGATTTGAATAAAGACGAATT
TGGTGAGTTGGAGGGGACGAGACCAAACAAAAAATTTAAATGCAAACATTGCCTTAAGATCTTTAGATCA
ACAGCAGGTCTTCACCGTCATGTTAACATGTACCATAACCCAGAAAAGCCCTACGCTTGTGACATCTGTC
ACAAGAGGTTTCACACCAACTTCAAAGTGTGGACACACTGTCAGACCCAACACGGCATAGTGAAGAACCC
ATCACCAGCCTCTAGTTCACATGCTGTTTTGGATGAAAAATTCCAAAGAAAGCTGATTGACATAGTGAGA
GAGAGAGAAATTAAGAAGGCCCTGATCATTAAGTTAAGGCGCGGCAAGCCTGGTTTTCAGGGACAGAGTA
GCTCCCAAGCACAGCAAGTCATCAAGAGGAACTTGAGATCTCGAGCCAAAGGAGCTTACATTTGTACTTA
CTGCGGAAAAGCGTACCGCTTTCTCTCTCAATTTAAGCAGCATATAAAAATGCATCCAGGAGAAAAACCC
CTTGGAGTAAATAAAGTTGCTAAACCAAAAGAGCATGCTCCTCTTGCAAGTCCAGTAGAAAACAAGGAGG
TTTACCAGTGCCGCCTCTGTAATGCTAAGCTCTCTTCTCTCCTAGAGCAAGGAAGCCACGAGCGGCTGTG
CCGGAACGCGGCCGTCTGCCCTTACTGCAGCCTCAGGTTTTTCTCGCCCGAGCTGAAGCAAGAACACGAG
AGCAAGTGTGAGTATAAGAAGCTGACCTGCCTCGAGTGCATGCGCACCTTCAAGTCCTCTTTCAGCATCT
GGCGGCACCAGGTTGAAGTCCATAATCAGAACAACATGGCACCCACCGAAAACTTTTCTTTGCCCGTTTT
GGACCACAATGGTGATGTGACTGGTTCTTCAAGGCCCCAATCCCAGCCTGAGCCCAACAAAGTAAACCAC
ATCGTCACCACAAAAGACGACAACGTGTTCAGTGATTCTTCAGAACAAGTTAACTTCGACTCGGAAGATT
CCTCTTGTCTTCCCGAAGACCTTAGTCTTTCCAAGCAACTGAAAATCCAAGTCAAAGAGGAGCCTGTGGA
GGAGGCTGAAGAAGAGGCACCCGAGGCCAGCACAGCCCCCAAAGAAGCGGGTCCTAGCAAAGAAGCCAGC
CTGTGGCCCTGCGAGAAGTGTGGGAAGATGTTCACGGTGCATAAGCAGCTGGAGCGTCACCAGGAGCTTC
TGTGCTCTGTGAAACCATTTATTTGTCACGTGTGCAACAAAGCTTTTCGCACTAATTTTCGACTCTGGAG
TCACTTCCAATCGCACATGTCTCAGGCTTCAGAGGAATCGGCACATAAGGAATCTGAGGTGTGCCCTGTT
CCCACAAACTCTCCCTCTCCACCACCTCTGCCACCGCCACCACCACTGCCCAAGATCCAGCCTCTGGAGC
CTGACAGCCCCACAGGCCTGTCCGAAAACCCAACTCCAGCCACAGAAAAACTGTTTGTGCCCCAAGAATC
AGACACCCTTTTTTACCATGCCCCACCCCTTTCAGCAATCACATTTAAAAGACAGTTTATGTGTAAACTT
TGCCACAGGACATTCAAGACTGCATTTAGTCTTTGGAGTCACGAACAAACACACAATTAGTAATGAACTA
GTCCGTAACTTGAAAGTATTTCGATTTCTTGGCTTTATATATCTTGTGGAAAGGACGAGTCGAACCGTCG
AAAGGCGAGGAT
