>Addgene plasmid #144201 | TFORF1924 | depositor partial sequence | sequence record 284719 | Barcode
GTCGAACCGTCGAAAGGCGAGGAT
